Addgene plasmid #188638: pBMN HA-ATG13(Y118D)
Purpose: For expression of human ATG13(Y118D)
Depositing lab: Michael Lazarou. Depositing organization: Monash University. Publication: Structural basis for ATG9A recruitment to the ULK1 complex in mitophagy initiation. Ren X, Nguyen TN, Lam WK, Buffalo CZ, Lazarou M, Yokom AL, Hurley JH. Sci Adv. 2023 Feb 15;9(7):eadg2997. doi: 10.1126/sciadv.adg2997. Epub 2023 Feb 15. PubMed 36791199.
Backbone
  Vector backbone: pBMN
  Total vector size (bp): 6581
  Vector type: Mammalian Expression, Retroviral
Growth in bacteria
  Bacterial resistance: Ampicillin, 100 μg/mL
  Growth temperature: 37°C
  Growth strain: NEB Stable
  Copy number: High Copy
Gene/Insert
  Gene/Insert name: ATG13 (alt names: KIAA0652; PARATARG8)
  Species: H. sapiens (human)
  Insert size (bp): 1551
  Mutation: Changed tyrosine 118 to aspartic acid
  Entrez Gene: ATG13 (a.k.a. KIAA0652, PARATARG8)
  Tag / fusion protein: HA (N terminal on insert)
  Cloning method: Gibson Cloning
  Sequencing primers: 5′ pBMN 5'
Terms and licenses: Academic/Nonprofit Terms; Industry Terms: Not Available to Industry
How to cite: pBMN HA-ATG13(Y118D) was a gift from Michael Lazarou (Addgene plasmid # 188638 ; http://n2t.net/addgene:188638 ; RRID:Addgene_188638)
