[The description below was written by a language model from this plasmid's Addgene catalogue record and pLannotate feature annotations shown in this document.]
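Description:
pBMN HA-ATG13(Y118D) is a Moloney murine leukemia virus (MMLV)-based retroviral vector for expressing a point mutant of human ATG13 in mammalian cells. It is maintained in E. coli through a high-copy ColE1/pUC-type origin and selected with ampicillin via a β-lactamase (AmpR) cassette under its own promoter. The viral portion has the usual gammaretroviral layout: a 5′ LTR, the MMLV Ψ packaging signal, a truncated gag segment lacking its start codon (which extends the packaging region), and a pol-derived fragment carrying the splice acceptor, followed by the insert and a 3′ LTR. No separate internal promoter is annotated, so expression is presumably driven from the 5′ LTR. No mammalian selection marker or reporter appears in the feature table.

The payload is the human ATG13 coding sequence, about 1.55 kb, carrying a tyrosine-to-aspartate change at residue 118 and an N-terminal HA epitope. The HA tag is annotated as a short match to a 3xHA feature, consistent with a single HA copy, and is joined to ATG13 through residual cloning-site sequence. ATG13 is an autophagy factor that acts with ULK1 and RB1CC1 in autophagosome formation and mitophagy. The associated publication concerns ATG9A recruitment to the ULK1 complex during mitophagy initiation, though the record does not state what the Y118D substitution does.

The sequenced record is 7,370 nt, whereas the catalogue lists 6,581 bp. The annotation includes a prokaryotic IS1 transposable element of roughly 770 bp between the AmpR promoter and the 5′ LTR, which could account for most of this difference. A small lacI fragment is also annotated in the backbone.
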