Features (pLannotate 1.2.2; 14 found; start..end, strand, type, name):
    172..224     -  CDS            lacI (fragment): lac repressor; lacI; The lac repressor binds to the lac operator to inhibit transcription in E. coli. This inhibition can be relieved by adding lactose or isopropyl-β-D-thiogalactopyranoside (IPTG).
    407..995     -  rep_origin     ori: high-copy-number ColE1/pMB1/pBR322/pUC origin of replication
   1159..2019    -  CDS            AmpR: β-lactamase; bla; confers resistance to ampicillin, carbenicillin, and related antibiotics
   2020..2124    -  promoter       AmpR promoter: bla
   2269..3036    -  mobile_element IS1: prokaryotic transposable element IS1
   3318..3909    +  LTR            LTR: long terminal repeat from Moloney murine leukemia virus
   3972..4329    +  misc_feature   MMLV Ψ: packaging signal of Moloney murine leukemia virus (MMLV)
   4394..4810    +  CDS            gag (truncated): truncated Moloney murine leukemia virus (MMLV) gag gene lacking the start codon
   4820..5194    +  misc_feature   pol region: Moloney murine leukemia virus (MMLV) pol region containing the splice acceptor site
   5206..5233    +  CDS            3xHA (fragment): three tandem HA epitope tags
   5229..5262    +  misc_feature   MCS (fragment): multiple cloning site
   5263..6810    +  CDS            ATG13: ATG13_HUMAN - Also known as KIAA0652. Experimental evidence at protein level: Swiss-Prot protein existence level 1. Autophagy factor required for autophagosome formation and mitophagy. Target of the TOR kinase signaling pathway that regulates autophagy through the control of the phosphorylation status of ATG13 and ULK1, and the regulation of the ATG13-ULK1-RB1CC1 complex. Through its regulation of ULK1 activity, plays a role in the regulation of the kinase activity of mTORC1 and cell proliferation. From Homo sapiens (Human).
   6885..7006    +  LTR            3' LTR (ΔU3) (fragment): self-inactivating 3' long terminal repeat (LTR) from Moloney murine leukemia virus
   7007..106     +  LTR            LTR (across the origin): long terminal repeat from Moloney murine leukemia virus
>Addgene plasmid #188638 | pBMN HA-ATG13(Y118D) | addgene full sequence | sequence record 370203 | Addgene NGS Result
CGTGTATCCAATAAACCCTCTTGCAGTTGCATCCGACTTGTGGTCTCGCTGTTCCTTGGGAGGGTCTCCT
CTGAGTGATTGACTACCCGTCAGCGGGGGTCTTTCACATGCAGCATGTATCAAAATTAATTTGGTTTTTT
TTCTTAAGTATTTACATTAAATGGCCATAGTTGCATTAATGAATCGGCCAACGCGCGGGGAGAGGCGGTT
TGCGTATTGGGCGCTCTTCCGCTTCCTCGCTCACTGACTCGCTGCGCTCGGTCGTTCGGCTGCGGCGAGC
GGTATCAGCTCACTCAAAGGCGGTAATACGGTTATCCACAGAATCAGGGGATAACGCAGGAAAGAACATG
TGAGCAAAAGGCCAGCAAAAGGCCAGGAACCGTAAAAAGGCCGCGTTGCTGGCGTTTTTCCATAGGCTCC
GCCCCCCTGACGAGCATCACAAAAATCGACGCTCAAGTCAGAGGTGGCGAAACCCGACAGGACTATAAAG
ATACCAGGCGTTTCCCCCTGGAAGCTCCCTCGTGCGCTCTCCTGTTCCGACCCTGCCGCTTACCGGATAC
CTGTCCGCCTTTCTCCCTTCGGGAAGCGTGGCGCTTTCTCATAGCTCACGCTGTAGGTATCTCAGTTCGG
TGTAGGTCGTTCGCTCCAAGCTGGGCTGTGTGCACGAACCCCCCGTTCAGCCCGACCGCTGCGCCTTATC
CGGTAACTATCGTCTTGAGTCCAACCCGGTAAGACACGACTTATCGCCACTGGCAGCAGCCACTGGTAAC
AGGATTAGCAGAGCGAGGTATGTAGGCGGTGCTACAGAGTTCTTGAAGTGGTGGCCTAACTACGGCTACA
CTAGAAGAACAGTATTTGGTATCTGCGCTCTGCTGAAGCCAGTTACCTTCGGAAAAAGAGTTGGTAGCTC
TTGATCCGGCAAACAAACCACCGCTGGTAGCGGTGGTTTTTTTGTTTGCAAGCAGCAGATTACGCGCAGA
AAAAAAGGATCTCAAGAAGATCCTTTGATCTTTTCTACGGGGTCTGACGCTCAGTGGAACGAAAACTCAC
GTTAAGGGATTTTGGTCATGAGATTATCAAAAAGGATCTTCACCTAGATCCTTTTGCGGCCGGCCGCAAA
TCAATCTAAAGTATATATGAGTAAACTTGGTCTGACAGTTACCAATGCTTAATCAGTGAGGCACCTATCT
CAGCGATCTGTCTATTTCGTTCATCCATAGTTGCCTGACTCCCCGTCGTGTAGATAACTACGATACGGGA
GGGCTTACCATCTGGCCCCAGTGCTGCAATGATACCGCGAGACCCACGCTCACCGGCTCCAGATTTATCA
GCAATAAACCAGCCAGCCGGAAGGGCCGAGCGCAGAAGTGGTCCTGCAACTTTATCCGCCTCCATCCAGT
CTATTAATTGTTGCCGGGAAGCTAGAGTAAGTAGTTCGCCAGTTAATAGTTTGCGCAACGTTGTTGCCAT
TGCTACAGGCATCGTGGTGTCACGCTCGTCGTTTGGTATGGCTTCATTCAGCTCCGGTTCCCAACGATCA
AGGCGAGTTACATGATCCCCCATGTTGTGCAAAAAAGCGGTTAGCTCCTTCGGTCCTCCGATCGTTGTCA
GAAGTAAGTTGGCCGCAGTGTTATCACTCATGGTTATGGCAGCACTGCATAATTCTCTTACTGTCATGCC
ATCCGTAAGATGCTTTTCTGTGACTGGTGAGTACTCAACCAAGTCATTCTGAGAATAGTGTATGCGGCGA
CCGAGTTGCTCTTGCCCGGCGTCAATACGGGATAATACCGCGCCACATAGCAGAACTTTAAAAGTGCTCA
TCATTGGAAAACGTTCTTCGGGGCGAAAACTCTCAAGGATCTTACCGCTGTTGAGATCCAGTTCGATGTA
ACCCACTCGTGCACCCAACTGATCTTCAGCATCTTTTACTTTCACCAGCGTTTCTGGGTGAGCAAAAACA
GGAAGGCAAAATGCCGCAAAAAAGGGAATAAGGGCGACACGGAAATGTTGAATACTCATACTCTTCCTTT
TTCAATATTATTGAAGCATTTATCAGGGTTATTGTCTCATGAGCGGATACATATTTGAATGTATTTAGAA
AAATAAACAAATAGGGGTTCCGCGCACATTTCCCCGAAAAGTGCCACCAGCTTTGCTCTTAGGAGTTTCC
TAATACATCCCAAACTCAAATATATAAAGCATTTGACTTGTTCTATGCCCTAGGGGGCGGGGGGAAGCTA
AGCCAGCTTTTTTTAACATTTAAAATGTGGTAATGACTCCAACTTATTGATAGTGTTTTATGTTCAGATA
ATGCCCGATGACTTTGTCATGCAGCTCCACCGATTTTGAGAACGACAGCGACTTCCGTCCCAGCCGTGCC
AGGTGCTGCCTCAGATTCAGGTTATGCCGCTCAATTCGCTGCGTATATCGCTTGCTGATTACGTGCAGCT
TTCCCTTCAGGCGGGATTCATACAGCGGCCAGCCATCCGTCATCCATATCACCACGTCAAAGGGTGACAG
CAGGCTCATAAGACGCCCCAGCGTCGCCATAGTGCGTTCACCGAATACGTGCGCAACAACCGTCTTCCGG
AGACTGTCATACGCGTAAAACAGCCAGCGCTGGCGCGATTTAGCCCCGACATAGCCCCACTGTTCGTCCA
TTTCCGCGCAGACGATGACGTCACTGCCCGGCTGTATGCGCGAGGTTACCGACTGCGGCCTGAGTTTTTT
AAGTGACGTAAAATCGTGTTGAGGCCAACGCCCATAATGCGGGCTGTTGCCCGGCATCCAACGCCATTCA
TGGCCATATCAATGATTTTCTGGTGCGTACCGGGTTGAGAAGCGGTGTAAGTGAACTGCAGTTGCCATGT
TTTACGGCAGTGAGAGCAGAGATAGCGCTGATGTCCGGCGGTGCTTTTGCCGTTACGCACCACCCCGTCA
GTAGCTGAACAGGAGGGACAGCTGATAGAAACAGAAGCCACTGGAGCACCTCAAAAACACCATCATACAC
TAAATCAGTAAGTTGGCAGCATCACCTTAAAATGTTAATTCCATTTTAAATGCACAGATGTTTTTATTTC
ATAAGGGTTTCAATGTGCATGAATGCTGCAATATTCCTGTTACCAAAGCTAGTATAAATAAAAATAGATA
AACGTGGAAATTACTTAGAGTTTCTGTCATTAACGTTTCCTTCCTCAGTTGACAACATAAATGCGCTGCT
GAGAAGCCAGTTTGCATCTGTCAGGATCAATTTCCCATTATGCCAGTCATATTAATTACTAGTCAATTAG
TTGATTTTTATTTTTGACATATACATGTGAAAGACCCCACCTGTAGGTTTGGCAAGCTAGCTTAAGTAAC
GCCATTTTGCAAGGCATGGAAAAATACATAACTGAGAATAGAAAAGTTCAGATCAAGGTCAGGAACAGAT
GGAACAGCTGAATATGGGCCAAACAGGATATCTGTGGTAAGCAGTTCCTGCCCCGGCTCAGGGCCAAGAA
CAGATGGAACAGCTGAATATGGGCCAAACAGGATATCTGTGGTAAGCAGTTCCTGCCCCGGCTCAGGGCC
AAGAACAGATGGTCCCCAGATGCGGTCCAGCCCTCAGCAGTTTCTAGAGAACCATCAGATGTTTCCAGGG
TGCCCCAAGGACCTGAAATGACCCTGTGCCTTATTTGAACTAACCAATCAGTTCGCTTCTCGCTTCTGTT
CGCGCGCTTCTGCTCCCCGAGCTCAATAAAAGAGCCCACAACCCCTCACTCGGCGCGCCAGTCCTCCGAT
TGACTGAGTCGCCCGGGTACCCGTGTATCCAATAAACCCTCTTGCAGTTGCATCCGACTTGTGGTCTCGC
TGTTCCTTGGGAGGGTCTCCTCTGAGTGATTGACTACCCGTCAGCGGGGGTCTTTCATTTGGGGGCTCGT
CCGGGATCGGGAGACCCCTGCCCAGGGACCACCGACCCACCACCGGGAGGTAAGCTGGCCAGCAACTTAT
CTGTGTCTGTCCGATTGTCTAGTGTCTATGACTGATTTTATGCGCCTGCGTCGGTACTAGTTAGCTAACT
AGCTCTGTATCTGGCGGACCCGTGGTGGAACTGACGAGTTCGGAACACCCGGCCGCAACCCTGGGAGACG
TCCCAGGGACTTCGGGGGCCGTTTTTGTGGCCCGACCTGAGTCCAAAAATCCCGATCGTTTTGGACTCTT
TGGTGCACCCCCCTTAGAGGAGGGATATGTGGTTCTGGTAGGAGACGAGAACCTAAAACAGTTCCCGCCT
CCGTCTGAATTTTTGCTTTCGGTTTGGGACCGAAGCCGCGCCGCGCGTCTTGTCTGCTGCAGCATCGTTC
TGTGTTGTCTCTGTCTGACTGTGTTTCTGTATTTGTCTGAAAATATGGGCCCGGGCCAGACTGTTACCAC
TCCCTTAAGTTTGACCTTAGGTCACTGGAAAGATGTCGAGCGGATCGCTCACAACCAGTCGGTAGATGTC
AAGAAGAGACGTTGGGTTACCTTCTGCTCTGCAGAATGGCCAACCTTTAACGTCGGATGGCCGCGAGACG
GCACCTTTAACCGAGACCTCATCACCCAGGTTAAGATCAAGGTCTTTTCACCTGGCCCGCATGGACACCC
AGACCAGGTCCCCTACATCGTGACCTGGGAAGCCTTGGCTTTTGACCCCCCTCCCTGGGTCAAGCCCTTT
GTACACCCTAAGCCTCCGCCTCCTCTTCCTCCATCCGCCCCGTCTCTCCCCCTTGAACCTCCTCGTTCGA
CCCCGCCTCGATCCTCCCTTTATCCAGCCCTCACTCCTTCTCTAGGCGCCCCCATATGGCCATATGAGAT
CTTATATGGGGCACCCCCGCCCCTTGTAAACTTCCCTGACCCTGACATGACAAGAGTTACTAACAGCCCC
TCTCTCCAAGCTCACTTACAGGCTCTCTACTTAGTCCAGCACGAAGTCTGGAGACCTCTGGCGGCAGCCT
ACCAAGAACAACTGGACCGACCGGTGGTACCTCACCCTTACCGAGTCGGCGACACAGTGTGGGTCCGCCG
ACACCAGACTAAGAACCTAGAACCTCGCTGGAAAGGACCTTACACAGTCCTGCTGACCACCCCCACCGCC
CTCAAAGTAGACGGCATCGCAGCTTGGATACACGCCGCCCACGTGAAGGCTGCCGACCCCGGGGGTGGAC
CATCCTCTAGACTGCCGCCACCATGTACCCATACGATGTTCCAGATTACGCTTCCGGACTCAGATCTCGA
GCTCAAGCTTCGGAAACTGATCTCAATTCCCAGGACAGAAAGGACCTGGACAAGTTTATTAAATTTTTTG
CCCTCAAGACTGTCCAAGTGATTGTCCAGGCTCGGCTTGGTGAAAAGATTTGCACTCGTTCATCATCTTC
TCCAACGGGTTCAGATTGGTTCAACTTAGCAATCAAAGACATCCCAGAGGTTACACATGAAGCAAAGAAG
GCACTGGCAGGACAGCTGCCTGCAGTCGGGAGGTCCATGTGTGTGGAGATTTCACTTAAGACTTCTGAGG
GAGATTCCATGGAGCTGGAAATATGGTGTCTTGAAATGAATGAAAAGTGTGATAAAGAAATCAAAGTTTC
CTACACGGTGGACAACAGACTGTCATTGCTGCTGAAGTCCCTTCTTGCTATAACTAGGGTGACACCAGCC
TATAGGCTCTCCAGGAAACAAGGGCATGAATATGTCATATTATACAGGATATATTTTGGAGAAGTTCAGC
TGAGTGGCTTAGGAGAAGGCTTCCAGACAGTTCGTGTTGGGACAGTGGGCACCCCTGTGGGCACCATCAC
TCTTTCTTGTGCTTACAGAATTAACTTGGCATTCATGTCTACCAGGCAATTTGAGAGGACCCCACCTATC
ATGGGGATTATTATTGATCACTTTGTGGACCGTCCCTATCCCAGCTCCTCTCCCATGCACCCCTGCAATT
ACAGAACTGCTGGTGAGGACACTGGAGTAATATACCCGTCTGTAGAAGACTCTCAAGAAGTGTGTACCAC
CTCTTTTTCCACCTCCCCACCATCCCAGCTCTCAAGCTCTCGCCTTTCCTATCAGCCTGCTGCCCTGGGC
GTTGGATCAGCTGACCTGGCTTATCCAGTAGTGTTTGCTGCTGGCTTAAATGCTACACACCCTCACCAGC
TGATGGTTCCTGGGAAGGAAGGTGGGGTACCCCTTGCTCCCAACCAGCCTGTCCATGGTACCCAGGCTGA
CCAGGAGAGACTGGCAACCTGCACCCCTTCTGACAGAACCCACTGTGCTGCCACACCCTCCAGTAGTGAG
GATACTGAAACCGTATCAAACAGCAGTGAGGGACGGGCCTCCCCTCACGATGTCTTGGAGACCATCTTTG
TCCGAAAAGTGGGGGCTTTTGTCAACAAACCCATTAACCAGGTGACCCTGACGAGTTTGGATATACCCTT
TGCCATGTTTGCTCCCAAGAATTTGGAGCTGGAGGATACCGATCCAATGGTGAATCCTCCAGATTCCCCA
GAGACTGAATCTCCTCTCCAGGGCAGCCTGCACTCAGATGGCTCCAGCGGGGGCAGCAGTGGCAATACCC
ATGATGACTTTGTTATGATAGACTTTAAACCAGCTTTTTCTAAAGATGACATTCTTCCGATGGACCTGGG
GACCTTCTATCGGGAGTTTCAGAACCCACCTCAGCTGAGCAGCCTCTCCATAGATATTGGAGCACAGTCC
ATGGCTGAAGACTTGGACTCATTACCAGAGAAGCTGGCTGTGCATGAGAAGAATGTCCGCGAGTTTGATG
CCTTTGTGGAAACCCTGCAGTAAGGATCCACCGGATCTAGATAACTGATCACGATAAAATAAAAGATTTT
ATTTAGTCTCCAGAAAAAGGGGGGAATGAAAGACCCCACCTGTAGGTTTGGCAAGCTAGCTTAAGTAACG
CCATTTTGCAAGGCATGGAAAAATACATAACTGAGAATAGAGAAGTTCAGATCAAGGTCAGGAACAGATG
GAACAGCTGAATATGGGCCAAACAGGATATCTGTGGTAAGCAGTTCCTGCCCCGGCTCAGGGCCAAGAAC
AGATGGAACAGCTGAATATGGGCCAAACAGGATATCTGTGGTAAGCAGTTCCTGCCCCGGCTCAGGGCCA
AGAACAGATGGTCCCCAGATGCGGTCCAGCCCTCAGCAGTTTCTAGAGAACCATCAGATGTTTCCAGGGT
GCCCCAAGGACCTGAAATGACCCTGTGCCTTATTTGAACTAACCAATCAGTTCGCTTCTCGCTTCTGTTC
GCGCGCTTCTGCTCCCCGAGCTCAATAAAAGAGCCCACAACCCCTCACTCGGGGCGCCAGTCCTCCGATT
GACTGAGTCGCCCGGGTACC
